>Addgene plasmid #173101 | PARP15-c020 | addgene full sequence | sequence record 349912 | Addgene NGS Result
ATGCACCATCATCATCATCATGTGAGCAAGGGCGAGGAGCTGTTCACCGGGGTGGTGCCCATCCTGGTCG
AGCTGGACGGCGACGTAAACGGCCACAGGTTCAGCGTGTCCGGCGAGGGCGAGGGCGATGCCACCTACGG
CAAGCTGACCCTGAAGTTCATCTGCACCACCGGCAAGCTGCCCGTGCCCTGGCCCACCCTCGTGACCACC
CTGACCTGGGGCGTGCAGTGCTTCGCCCGCTACCCCGACCACATGAAGCAGCACGACTTCTTCAAGTCCG
CCATGCCCGAAGGCTACGTCCAGGAGCGTACCATCTTCTTCAAGGACGACGGCAACTACAAGACCCGCGC
CGAGGTGAAGTTCGAGGGCGACACCCTGGTGAACCGCATCGAGCTGAAGGGCATCGACTTCAAGGAGGAC
GGCAACATCCTGGGGCACAAGCTGGAGTACAACGCCATCAGCGACAACGTCTATATCACCGCCGACAAGC
AGAAGAACGGCATCAAGGCCCACTTCAAGATCCGCCACAACATCGAGGACGGCAGCGTGCAGCTCGCCGA
CCACTACCAGCAGAACACCCCCATCGGCGACGGCCCCGTGCTGCTGCCCGACAACCACTACCTGAGCACC
CAGTCCAAGCTGAGCAAAGACCCCAACGAGAAGCGCGATCACATGGTCCTGCTGGAGTTCGTGACCGCCG
CCGGGATCACTCTCGGCATGGACGAGCTGTACAAGTCTTCTGGTGTAGATCTGGGTACCGAGAACTTGTA
CTTCCAATCCATGAACGTTGTTGCGAGCATTCAGACCAAGGAAGGTCTGAACCTGAAGCTGATTAGCGGT
GACGTTCTGTACATCTGGGCGGACGTGATCGTTAACAGCGTTCCGATGAACCTGCAACTGGGTGGTGGTC
CGCTGAGCCGTGCGTTCCTGCAAAAGGCGGGTCCGATGCTGCAAAAGGAACTGGATGACCGTCGTCGTGA
AACCGAAGAAAAGGTTGGCAACATTTTTATGACCAGCGGTTGCAACCTGGACTGCAAAGCGGTTCTGCAC
GCGGTTGCGCCGTACTGGAACAACGGCGCGGAGACCAGCTGGCAGATTATGGCGAACATTATCAAAAAGT
GCCTGACCACCGTTGAGGTTCTGAGCTTTAGCAGCATCACCTTTCCGATGATTGGCACCGGTAGCCTGCA
ATTTCCGAAGGCGGTTTTCGCGAAGCTGATTCTGAGCGAAGTGTTTGAGTACAGCAGCAGCACCCGTCCG
ATTACCAGCCCGCTGCAAGAGGTTCACTTTCTGGTGTATACCAACGATGACGAAGGTTGCCAAGCGTTCC
TGGACGAGTTTACCAACTGGAGCTAGGACGGTCTCCAGTAAAGGTGGATACGGATCCGAATTCGAGCTCC
GTCGACAAGCTTGCGGCCGCACTCGAGCACCACCACCACCACCACTGAGATCCGGCTGCTAACAAAGCCC
GAAAGGAAGCTGAGTTGGCTGCTGCCACCGCTGAGCAATAACTAGCATAACCCCTTGGGGCCTCTAAACG
GGTCTTGAGGGGTTTTTTGCTGAAAGGAGGAACTATATCCGGATTGGCGAATGGG
[124 nt withheld, positions 1596-1719]
C
[91 nt withheld, positions 1721-1811]
A
[49 nt withheld, positions 1813-1861]
CCTTTGACGTTGGAGTCCACGTTCTTT
[37 nt withheld, positions 1889-1925]
ACCCTATCTCGGTCTATTCTTTTGATTTATAAGGGATTTTGCCGATTTCGGCCTATTGGTTAAAAAATGA
GCTGATTTAACAAAAATTTAACGCGAATTTTAACAAAATATTAACGCTTACAATTTAGGTGGCACTTTTC
GGGGAAATGTGCGCGGAACCCCTATTTGTTTATTTTTCTAAATACATTCAAATATGTATCCGCTCATGAA
TTAATTCTTAGAAAAACTCATCGAGCATCAAATGAAACTGCAATTTATTCATATCAGGATTATCAATACC
ATATTTTTGAAAAAGCCGTTTCTGTAATGAAGGAGAAAACTCACCGAGGCAGTTCCATAGGATGGCAAGA
TCCTGGTATCGGTCTGCGATTCCGACTCGTCCAACATCAATACAACCTATTAATTTCCCCTCGTCAAAAA
TAAGGTTATCAAGTGAGAAATCACCATGAGTGACGACTGAATCCGGTGAGAATGGCAAAAGTTTATGCAT
TTCTTTCCAGACTTGTTCAACAGGCCAGCCATTACGCTCGTCATCAAAATCACTCGCATCAACCAAACCG
TTATTCATTCGTGATTGCGCCTGAGCGAGACGAAATACGCGATCGCTGTTAAAAGGACAATTACAAACAG
GAATCGAATGCAACCGGCGCAGGAACACTGCCAGCGCATCAACAATATTTTCACCTGAATCAGGATATTC
TTCTAATACCTGGAATGCTGTTTTCCCGGGGATCGCAGTGGTGAGTAACCATGCATCATCAGGAGTACGG
ATAAAATGCTTGATGGTCGGAAGAGGCATAAATTCCGTCAGCCAGTTTAGTCTGACCATCTCATCTGTAA
CATCATTGGCAACGCTACCTTTGCCATGTTTCAGAAACAACTCTGGCGCATCGGGCTTCCCATACAATCG
ATAGATTGTCGCACCTGATTGCCCGACATTATCGCGAGCCCATTTATACCCATATAAATCAGCATCCATG
TTGGAATTTAATCGCGGCCTAGAGCAAGACGTTTCCCGTTGAATATGGCTCATAACACCCCTTGTATTAC
TGTTTATGTAAGCAGACAGTTTTATTGTTCATGACCAAAATCCCTTAACGTGAGTTTTCGTTCCACTGAG
CGTCAGACCCCGTAGAAAAGATCAAAGGATCTTCTTGAGATCCTTTTTTTCTGCGCGTAATCTGCTGCTT
GCAAACAAAAAAACCACCGCTACCAGCGGTGGTTTGTTTGCCGGATCAAGAGCTACCAACTCTTTTTCCG
AAGGTAACTGGCTTCAGCAGAGCGCAGATACCAAATACTGTCCTTCTAGTGTAGCCGTAGTTAGGCCACC
ACTTCAAGAACTCTGTAGCACCGCCTACATACCTCGCTCTGCTAATCCTGTTACCAGTGGCTGCTGCCAG
TGGCGATAAGTCGTGTCTTACCGGGTTGGACTCAAGACGATAGTTACCGGATAAGGCGCAGCGGTCGGGC
TGAACGGGGGGTTCGTGCACACAGCCCAGCTTGGAGCGAACGACCTACACCGAACTGAGATACCTACAGC
GTGAGCTATGAGAAAGCGCCACGCTTCCCGAAGGGAGAAAGGCGGACAGGTATCCGGTAAGCGGCAGGGT
CGGAACAGGAGAGCGCACGAGGGAGCTTCCAGGGGGAAACGCCTGGTATCTTTATAGTCCTGTCGGGTTT
CGCCACCTCTGACTTGAGCGTCGATTTTTGTGATGCTCGTCAGGGGGGCGGAGCCTATGGAAAAACGCCA
GCAACGCGGCCTTTTTACGGTTCCTGGCCTTTTGCTGGCCTTTTGCTCACATGTTCTTTCCTGCGTTATC
CCCTGATTCTGTGGATAACCGTATTACCGCCTTTGAGTGAGCTGATACCGCTCGCCGCAGCCGAACGACC
GAGCGCAGCGAGTCAGTGAGCGAGGAAGCGGAAGAGCGCCTGATGCGGTATTTTCTCCTTACGCATCTGT
GCGGTATTTCACACCGCAATGGTGCACTCTCAGTACAATCTGCTCTGATGCCGCATAGTTAAGCCAGTAT
ACACTCCGCTATCGCTACGTGACTGGGTCATGGCTGCGCCCCGACACCCGCCAACACCCGCTGACGCGCC
CTGACGGGCTTGTCTGCTCCCGGCATCCGCTTACAGACAAGCTGTGACCGTCTCCGGGAGCTGCATGTGT
CAGAGGTTTTCACCGTCATCACCGAAACGCGCGAGGCAGCTGCGGTAAAGCTCATCAGCGTGGTCGTGAA
GCGATTCACAGATGTCTGCCTGTTCATCCGCGTCCAGCTCGTTGAGTTTCTCCAGAAGCGTTAATGTCTG
GCTTCTGATAAAGCGGGCCATGTTAAGGGCGGTTTTTTCCTGTTTGGTCACTGATGCCTCCGTGTAAGGG
GGATTTCTGTTCATGGGGGTAATGATACCGATGAAACGAGAGAGGATGCTCACGATACGGGTTACTGATG
ATGAACATGCCCGGTTACTGGAACGTTGTGAGGGTAAACAACTGGCGGTATGGATGCGGCGGGACCAGAG
AAAAATCACTCAGGGTCAATGCCAGCGCTTCGTTAATACAGATGTAGGTGTTCCACAGGGTAGCCAGCAG
CATCCTGCGATGCAGATCCGGAACATAATGGTGCAGGGCGCTGACTTCCGCGTTTCCAGACTTTACGAAA
CACGGAAACCGAAGACCATTCATGTTGTTGCTCAGGTCGCAGACGTTTTGCAGCAGCAGTCGCTTCACGT
TCGCTCGCGTATCGGTGATTCATTCTGCTAACCAGTAAGGCAACCCCGCCAGCCTAGCCGGGTCCTCAAC
GACAGGAGCACGATCATGCGCACCCGTGGGGCCGCCATGCCGGCGATAATGGCCTGCTTCTCGCCGAAAC
GTTTGGTGGCGGGACCAGTGACGAAGGCTTGAGCGAGGGCGTGCAAGATTCCGAATACCGCAAGCGACAG
GCCGATCATCGTCGCGCTCCAGCGAAAGCGGTCCTCGCCGAAAATGACCCAGAGCGCTGCCGGCACCTGT
CCTACGAGTTGCATGATAAAGAAGACAGTCATAAGTGCGGCGACGATAGTCATGCCCCGCGCCCACCGGA
AGGAGCTGACTGGGTTGAAGGCTCTCAAGGGCATCGGTCGAGATCCCGGTGCCTAATGAGTGAGCTAACT
TACATTAATTGCGTTGCGCTCACTGCCCGCTTTCCAGTCGGGAAACCTGTCGTGCCAGCTGCATTAATGA
ATCGGCCAACGCGCGGGGAGAGGCGGTTTGCGTATTGGGCGCCAGGGTGGTTTTTCTTTTCACCAGTGAG
ACGGGCAACAGCTGATTGCCCTTCACCGCCTGGCCCTGAGAGAGTTGCAGCAAGCGGTCCACGCTGGTTT
GCCCCAGCAGGCGAAAATCCTGTTTGATGGTGGTTAACGGCGGGATATAACATGAGCTGTCTTCGGTATC
GTCGTATCCCACTACCGAGATATCCGCACCAACGCGCAGCCCGGACTCGGTAATGGCGCGCATTGCGCCC
AGCGCCATCTGATCGTTGGCAACCAGCATCGCAGTGGGAACGATGCCCTCATTCAGCATTTGCATGGTTT
GTTGAAAACCGGACATGGCACTCCAGTCGCCTTCCCGTTCCGCTATCGGCTGAATTTGATTGCGAGTGAG
ATATTTATGCCAGCCAGCCAGACGCAGACGCGCCGAGACAGAACTTAATGGGCCCGCTAACAGCGCGATT
TGCTGGTGACCCAATGCGACCAGATGCTCCACGCCCAGTCGCGTACCGTCTTCATGGGAGAAAATAATAC
TGTTGATGGGTGTCTGGTCAGAGACATCAAGAAATAACGCCGGAACATTAGTGCAGGCAGCTTCCACAGC
AATGGCATCCTGGTCATCCAGCGGATAGTTAATGATCAGCCCACTGACGCGTTGCGCGAGAAGATTGTGC
ACCGCCGCTTTACAGGCTTCGACGCCGCTTCGTTCTACCATCGACACCACCACGCTGGCACCCAGTTGAT
CGGCGCGAGATTTAATCGCCGCGACAATTTGCGACGGCGCGTGCAGGGCCAGACTGGAGGTGGCAACGCC
AATCAGCAACGACTGTTTGCCCGCCAGTTGTTGTGCCACGCGGTTGGGAATGTAATTCAGCTCCGCCATC
GCCGCTTCCACTTTTTCCCGCGTTTTCGCAGAAACGTGGCTGGCCTGGTTCACCACGCGGGAAACGGTCT
GATAAGAGACACCGGCATACTCTGCGACATCGTATAACGTTACTGGTTTCACATTCACCACCCTGAATTG
ACTCTCTTCCGGGCGCTATCATGCCATACCGCGAAAGGTTTTGCGCCATTCGATGGTGTCCGGGATCTCG
ACGCTCTCCCTTATGCGACTCCTGCATTAGGAAGCAGCCCAGTAGTAGGTTGAGGCCGTTGAGCACCGCC
GCCGCAAGGAATGGTGCATGCAAGGAGATGGCGCCCAACAGTCCCCCGGCCACGGGGCCTGCCACCATAC
CCACGCCGAAACAAGCGCTCATGAGCCCGAAGTGGCGAGCCCGATCTTCCCCATCGGTGATGTCGGCGAT
ATAGGCGCCAGCAACCGCACCTGTGGCGCCGGTGATGCCGGCCACGATGCGTCCGGCGTAGAGGATCGAG
ATCTCGATCCCGCGAAATTAATACGACTCACTATAGGGGAATTGTGAGCGGATAACAATTCCCCTCTAGA
AATAATTTTGTTTAACTTTAAGAAGGAGATATACAT
Features (pLannotate 1.2.2; 20 found; start..end, strand, type, name):
     22..736     +  CDS            mCerulean (fragment): enhanced monomeric variant of CFP (Rizzo et al., 2004) mammalian codon-optimized
    784..1353    +  CDS            PARP15 (fragment): PAR15_HUMAN - Also known as BAL3 From Homo sapiens (Human).
   1428..1445    +  CDS            9xHis (fragment): 9xHis affinity tag
   1455..1504    +  CDS            SET1 (fragment): solubility-enhancement tag derived from T7 phage gene 10B
   1512..1559    +  terminator     T7 terminator: transcription terminator for bacteriophage T7 RNA polymerase
   1596..2024    +  rep_origin     f1 ori (sequence partly withheld): f1 bacteriophage origin of replication; arrow indicates direction of (+) strand synthesis
   2077..2134    +  promoter       AmpR promoter (fragment): bla
   2143..2958    -  CDS            KanR: aminoglycoside phosphotransferase; aph(3')-Ia; confers resistance to kanamycin in bacteria or G418 (Geneticin®) in eukaryotes
   3080..3668    +  rep_origin     ori: high-copy-number ColE1/pMB1/pBR322/pUC origin of replication
   3854..3993    -  misc_feature   bom: basis of mobility region from pBR322
   4095..4286    -  CDS            rop: Rop protein, which maintains plasmids at low copy number; rop
   4303..4683    +  CDS            YPB1_ECOLX: Protein predicted: Swiss-Prot protein existence level 4. From Escherichia coli.
   4755..5046    -  CDS            TcR (fragment): tetracycline efflux protein; tet; confers resistance to tetracycline
   5061..5082    -  protein_bind   CAP binding site: CAP binding activates transcription in the presence of cAMP. E. coli catabolite activator protein
   5095..6177    -  CDS            lacI: lac repressor; lacI; The lac repressor binds to the lac operator to inhibit transcription in E. coli. This inhibition can be relieved by adding lactose or isopropyl-β-D-thiogalactopyranoside (IPTG).
   6178..6255    -  promoter       lacI promoter: lacI
   6263..6542    -  CDS            TcR (fragment): tetracycline efflux protein; tet; confers resistance to tetracycline
   6564..6582    +  promoter       T7 promoter: promoter for bacteriophage T7 RNA polymerase
   6583..6607    +  protein_bind   lac operator: The lac repressor binds to the lac operator to inhibit transcription in E. coli. This inhibition can be relieved by adding lactose or isopropyl-β-D-thiogalactopyranoside (IPTG). lac repressor encoded by lacI
   6622..6644    +  RBS            RBS: efficient ribosome binding site from bacteriophage T7 gene 10 (Olins and Rangwala, 1989)
