[The description below was written by a language model from this plasmid's Addgene catalogue record and pLannotate feature annotations shown in this document.]
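Description:
PARP15-c020 is a bacterial expression plasmid built on the pNIC-CFP backbone, a pET-style vector for producing recombinant fusion proteins in E. coli. It replicates from a ColE1/pMB1-type origin accompanied by the bom region and the rop gene, which keeps copy number low, in line with the catalogue's low-copy designation. Selection is by kanamycin through an aph(3')-Ia resistance gene. An f1 phage origin is also present, and short tetracycline-resistance fragments appear to be non-functional remnants of the ancestral backbone.

The expression cassette is driven by a T7 promoter followed by a lac operator and the phage T7 gene 10 ribosome binding site, with a plasmid-borne lacI gene supplying repressor. Transcription therefore depends on T7 RNA polymerase in the host and is inducible with IPTG, and it ends at a T7 terminator. The open reading frame encodes mCerulean, a monomeric cyan fluorescent protein, fused N-terminally to a codon-optimized fragment of human PARP15 (also known as ARTD7 or BAL3) spanning residues N78 to S267, inserted by ligation-independent cloning. The annotation also detects a histidine-tag fragment and a short T7 gene 10-derived sequence downstream of the insert. The record does not indicate whether these are translated as part of the fusion, so they may be vector sequence lying beyond the stop codon.

The plasmid belongs to a published toolbox of reagents for studying ADP-ribosyl binding proteins, where it provides a cyan-fluorescent PARP15 fragment. The record does not describe the specific assay format in which it is used.
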