Addgene plasmid #173101: PARP15-c020
Purpose: Expression of recombinant fusion protein in E. coli
Depositing lab: Lari Lehtiö. Depositing organization: University of Oulu. Publication: A molecular toolbox for ADP-ribosyl binding proteins. Sowa ST, Galera-Prat A, Wazir S, Alanen HI, Maksimainen MM, Lehtio L. Cell Rep Methods. 2021 Dec 20;1(8):100121. doi: 10.1016/j.crmeth.2021.100121. Epub 2021 Nov 11. PubMed 34786571.
Backbone
  Vector backbone: pNIC-CFP
  Vector type: Bacterial Expression
Growth in bacteria
  Bacterial resistance: Kanamycin, 50 μg/mL
  Growth temperature: 37°C
  Growth strain: DH5alpha
  Copy number: Low Copy
Gene/Insert
  Gene/Insert name: PARP15
  Species: H. sapiens (human)
  Mutation: N78-S267, codon optimized
  Entrez Gene: PARP15 (a.k.a. ARTD7, BAL3, pART7)
  Tag / fusion protein: mCerulean (N terminal on backbone)
  Cloning method: Ligation Independent Cloning
Terms and licenses: Academic/Nonprofit Terms; Industry Terms: Not Available to Industry
Depositor comments: Please visit https://www.biorxiv.org/content/10.1101/2021.05.31.445082v2 for bioRxiv preprint.
How to cite: PARP15-c020 was a gift from Lari Lehtiö (Addgene plasmid # 173101 ; http://n2t.net/addgene:173101 ; RRID:Addgene_173101)
